Addgene plasmid #226398: pET28.His.3C.8D2Q.Tau2N4R
Purpose: Expresses his-tagged, 3C-cleavable 8D2Q mutant 2N4R tau for recombinant protein production in bacteria
Depositing lab: Bradley Hyman. Depositing organization: Massachusetts General Hospital. Publication: Alzheimer disease-associated tau post-translational modification mimics impact tau propagation and uptake. Dickson JR, Sobolewski RGR, Fernandes AR, Cooper JM, Fan Z, Chung M, Donahue C, Oakley DH, Strickland DK, Hyman BT. J Neuropathol Exp Neurol. 2025 Jun 1;84(6):459-470. doi: 10.1093/jnen/nlaf007. PubMed 39984820.
Backbone
  Vector backbone: pET28
  Backbone size w/o insert (bp): 5369
  Vector type: Bacterial Expression
Growth in bacteria
  Bacterial resistance: Kanamycin, 50 μg/mL
  Growth temperature: 37°C
  Growth strain: NEB Stable
  Copy number: Low Copy
Gene/Insert
  Gene/Insert name: Tau2N4R
  Species: H. sapiens (human); synthetic
  Insert size (bp): 1376
  Mutation: 8D2Q.Tau2N4R
  Entrez Gene: MAPT (a.k.a. DDPAC, FTD1, FTDP-17, MAPTL, MSTD, MTBT1, MTBT2, PPND, PPP1R103, TAU, Tau-PHF6, tau-40)
  Tag / fusion protein: His.3C (N terminal on insert)
  Cloning method: Other
Terms and licenses: Academic/Nonprofit Terms; Industry Terms: Not Available to Industry
How to cite: pET28.His.3C.8D2Q.Tau2N4R was a gift from Bradley Hyman (Addgene plasmid # 226398 ; http://n2t.net/addgene:226398 ; RRID:Addgene_226398)
