[The description below was written by a language model from this plasmid's Addgene catalogue record and pLannotate feature annotations shown in this document.]
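Description:
pET28.His.3C.8D2Q.Tau2N4R is a bacterial expression plasmid built on the pET28 backbone for recombinant production of a mutant form of human tau (MAPT) in E. coli. It is selected with kanamycin through an aph(3')-Ia KanR cassette and replicates from a ColE1/pBR322-type origin. The adjacent rop gene and bom region are consistent with the low copy number listed in the record. An f1 origin is also present, along with pBR322-derived remnants that the annotation software labels as tetracycline-resistance fragments; these are partial and not expected to be functional.

The expression cassette follows the standard pET design. A T7 promoter is followed by a lac operator and the T7 gene 10 ribosome binding site, with a T7 terminator downstream. The plasmid also carries lacI, so transcription stays repressed until it is induced with IPTG in a host that supplies T7 RNA polymerase. The open reading frame starts with a short His tag, which the annotation tool matched to a fragment of a composite tag. According to the catalogue fields, a 3C protease recognition site follows, allowing the tag to be removed after affinity purification. Next comes the 2N4R (longest, tau-40) isoform of tau carrying the "8D2Q" set of substitutions. The record does not list the mutated positions, but the associated publication concerns mimics of Alzheimer disease-associated post-translational modifications. A vector-derived His-tag sequence lies downstream of the tau coding region, and the record does not say whether it is translated.

The construct is intended for making purified, tag-cleavable modified tau protein, for example for studies of tau propagation and cellular uptake.
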