Features (pLannotate 1.2.2; 20 found; start..end, strand, type, name):
     84..363     -  CDS            TcR (fragment): tetracycline efflux protein; tet; confers resistance to tetracycline
    385..403     +  promoter       T7 promoter: promoter for bacteriophage T7 RNA polymerase
    404..428     +  protein_bind   lac operator: The lac repressor binds to the lac operator to inhibit transcription in E. coli. This inhibition can be relieved by adding lactose or isopropyl-β-D-thiogalactopyranoside (IPTG). lac repressor encoded by lacI
    443..465     +  RBS            RBS: efficient ribosome binding site from bacteriophage T7 gene 10 (Olins and Rangwala, 1989)
    478..495     +  CDS            capTEV™ (fragment): composite tag for in vivo biotinylation, TEV protease cleavage, and 6xHis tagging
    523..1845    +  CDS            MAPT: TAU_SPECI - Experimental evidence at protein level: Swiss-Prot protein existence level 1. Promotes microtubule assembly and stability, and might be involved in the establishment and maintenance of neuronal polarity. The C-terminus binds axonal microtubules while the N-terminus binds neural plasma membrane components, suggesting that tau functions as a linker protein between both. Axonal polarity is predetermined by tau localization (in the neuronal cell) in the domain of the cell body defined by the centrosome. The short isoforms allow plasticity of the cytoskeleton whereas the longer isoforms
   1855..1872    +  CDS            9xHis (fragment): 9xHis affinity tag
   1882..1931    +  CDS            SET1 (fragment): solubility-enhancement tag derived from T7 phage gene 10B
   1939..1986    +  terminator     T7 terminator: transcription terminator for bacteriophage T7 RNA polymerase
   2023..2451    +  rep_origin     f1 ori (sequence partly withheld): f1 bacteriophage origin of replication; arrow indicates direction of (+) strand synthesis
   2504..2561    +  promoter       AmpR promoter (fragment): bla
   2570..3385    -  CDS            KanR: aminoglycoside phosphotransferase; aph(3')-Ia; confers resistance to kanamycin in bacteria or G418 (Geneticin®) in eukaryotes
   3507..4095    +  rep_origin     ori: high-copy-number ColE1/pMB1/pBR322/pUC origin of replication
   4281..4420    -  misc_feature   bom: basis of mobility region from pBR322
   4522..4713    -  CDS            rop: Rop protein, which maintains plasmids at low copy number; rop
   4730..5110    +  CDS            YPB1_ECOLX: Protein predicted: Swiss-Prot protein existence level 4. From Escherichia coli.
   5182..5473    -  CDS            TcR (fragment): tetracycline efflux protein; tet; confers resistance to tetracycline
   5488..5509    -  protein_bind   CAP binding site: CAP binding activates transcription in the presence of cAMP. E. coli catabolite activator protein
   5522..6604    -  CDS            lacI: lac repressor; lacI; The lac repressor binds to the lac operator to inhibit transcription in E. coli. This inhibition can be relieved by adding lactose or isopropyl-β-D-thiogalactopyranoside (IPTG).
   6605..76      -  promoter       lacI promoter (across the origin): lacI
>Addgene plasmid #226398 | pET28.His.3C.8D2Q.Tau2N4R | addgene full sequence | sequence record 450782 | Addgene NGS Result
TCACCACCCTGAATTGACTCTCTTCCGGGCGCTATCATGCCATACCGCGAAAGGTTTTGCGCCATTCGAT
GGTGTCCGGGATCTCGACGCTCTCCCTTATGCGACTCCTGCATTAGGAAGCAGCCCAGTAGTAGGTTGAG
GCCGTTGAGCACCGCCGCCGCAAGGAATGGTGCATGCAAGGAGATGGCGCCCAACAGTCCCCCGGCCACG
GGGCCTGCCACCATACCCACGCCGAAACAAGCGCTCATGAGCCCGAAGTGGCGAGCCCGATCTTCCCCAT
CGGTGATGTCGGCGATATAGGCGCCAGCAACCGCACCTGTGGCGCCGGTGATGCCGGCCACGATGCGTCC
GGCGTAGAGGATCGAGATCTCGATCCCGCGAAATTAATACGACTCACTATAGGGGAATTGTGAGCGGATA
ACAATTCCCCTCTAGAAATAATTTTGTTTAACTTTAAGAAGGAGATATACCATGGAACATCATCATCATC
ATCATCTGGAGGTGCTGTTCCAAGGTCCTCATATGGCTGAGCCCCGCCAGGAGTTCGAAGTGATGGAAGA
TCACGCTGGGACGTACGGGTTGGGGGACAGGAAAGATCAGGGGGGCTACACCATGCACCAAGACCAAGAG
GGTGACACGGACGCTGGCCTGAAAGAATCTCCCCTGCAGACCCCCACTGAGGACGGATCTGAGGAACCGG
GCTCTGAAACCTCTGATGCTAAGAGCACTCCAACAGCGGAAGATGTGACAGCACCCTTAGTGGATGAGGG
AGCTCCCGGCAAGCAGGCTGCCGCGCAGCCCCACACGGAGATCCCAGAAGGAACCACAGCTGAAGAAGCA
GGCATTGGAGACACCCCCAGCCTGGAAGACGAAGCTGCTGGTCACGTGACCCAAGCTCGCATGGTCAGTA
AAAGCAAAGACGGGACTGGAAGCGATGACAAAAAAGCCAAGGGGGCTGATGGTAAAACGAAGATCGCCAC
ACCGCGGGGAGCAGCCCCTCCAGGCCAGAAGGGCCAGGCCAACGCCACCAGGATTCCAGCAAAAACCCCG
CCCGCTCCAAAGGATCCACCCAGCTCTGGTGAACCTCCAAAATCAGGGGATCGCAGCGGCTACGATGATC
CCGGCGATCCAGGCACTCCCGGCAGCCGCTCCCGCACCCCGTCCCTTCCAGATCCACCCACCCGGGAGCC
CAAGAAGGTGGCAGTGGTCCGTGATCCACCCAAGTCGCCGTCTTCCGCCAAGAGCCGCCTGCAGACAGCC
CCCGTGCCCATGCCAGACCTGAAGAATGTCAAGTCCAAGATCGGCTCCACTGAGAACCTGAAGCACCAGC
CGGGAGGCGGGAAGGTGCAGATAATTAATAAGCAGCTGGATCTTAGCAACGTCCAGTCCAAGTGTGGCTC
AAAGGATAATATCAAACACGTCCCGGGAGGCGGCAGTGTGCAAATAGTCTACAAACCAGTTGACCTGAGC
AAGGTGACCTCCAAGTGTGGCTCATTAGGCAACATCCATCATAAACCAGGAGGTGGCCAGGTGGAAGTAA
AATCTGAGAAGCTTGACTTCAAGGACAGAGTCCAGTCGCAGATTGGGTCCCTGGACAATATCACCCACGT
CCCTGGCGGAGGAAATAAAAAGATTGAAACCCACAAGCTGACCTTCCGCGAGAACGCCAAAGCCAAGACA
GACCACGGGGCGGAGATCGTGTACAAGTCGCCAGTGGTGTCTGGGGACGATGATCCACGGCATCTCAGCA
ATGTCTCCTCCACCGGCAGCATCGACATGGTAGACTCGCCCCAGCTCGCCACGCTAGCTGACGAGGTGTC
TGCCTCCCTGGCCAAGCAGGGTTTGTAGCTCGAGCACCACCACCACCACCACTGAGATCCGGCTGCTAAC
AAAGCCCGAAAGGAAGCTGAGTTGGCTGCTGCCACCGCTGAGCAATAACTAGCATAACCCCTTGGGGCCT
CTAAACGGGTCTTGAGGGGTTTTTTGCTGAAAGGAGGAACTATATCCGGATTGGCGAATGGG
[124 nt withheld, positions 2023-2146]
C
[91 nt withheld, positions 2148-2238]
A
[49 nt withheld, positions 2240-2288]
CCTTTGACGTTGGAGTCCACGTTCTTT
[37 nt withheld, positions 2316-2352]
ACCCTATCTCGGTCTATTCTTTTGATTTATAAGGGATTTTGCCGATTTCGGCCTATTGGTTAAAAAATGA
GCTGATTTAACAAAAATTTAACGCGAATTTTAACAAAATATTAACGCTTACAATTTAGGTGGCACTTTTC
GGGGAAATGTGCGCGGAACCCCTATTTGTTTATTTTTCTAAATACATTCAAATATGTATCCGCTCATGAA
TTAATTCTTAGAAAAACTCATCGAGCATCAAATGAAACTGCAATTTATTCATATCAGGATTATCAATACC
ATATTTTTGAAAAAGCCGTTTCTGTAATGAAGGAGAAAACTCACCGAGGCAGTTCCATAGGATGGCAAGA
TCCTGGTATCGGTCTGCGATTCCGACTCGTCCAACATCAATACAACCTATTAATTTCCCCTCGTCAAAAA
TAAGGTTATCAAGTGAGAAATCACCATGAGTGACGACTGAATCCGGTGAGAATGGCAAAAGTTTATGCAT
TTCTTTCCAGACTTGTTCAACAGGCCAGCCATTACGCTCGTCATCAAAATCACTCGCATCAACCAAACCG
TTATTCATTCGTGATTGCGCCTGAGCGAGACGAAATACGCGATCGCTGTTAAAAGGACAATTACAAACAG
GAATCGAATGCAACCGGCGCAGGAACACTGCCAGCGCATCAACAATATTTTCACCTGAATCAGGATATTC
TTCTAATACCTGGAATGCTGTTTTCCCGGGGATCGCAGTGGTGAGTAACCATGCATCATCAGGAGTACGG
ATAAAATGCTTGATGGTCGGAAGAGGCATAAATTCCGTCAGCCAGTTTAGTCTGACCATCTCATCTGTAA
CATCATTGGCAACGCTACCTTTGCCATGTTTCAGAAACAACTCTGGCGCATCGGGCTTCCCATACAATCG
ATAGATTGTCGCACCTGATTGCCCGACATTATCGCGAGCCCATTTATACCCATATAAATCAGCATCCATG
TTGGAATTTAATCGCGGCCTAGAGCAAGACGTTTCCCGTTGAATATGGCTCATAACACCCCTTGTATTAC
TGTTTATGTAAGCAGACAGTTTTATTGTTCATGACCAAAATCCCTTAACGTGAGTTTTCGTTCCACTGAG
CGTCAGACCCCGTAGAAAAGATCAAAGGATCTTCTTGAGATCCTTTTTTTCTGCGCGTAATCTGCTGCTT
GCAAACAAAAAAACCACCGCTACCAGCGGTGGTTTGTTTGCCGGATCAAGAGCTACCAACTCTTTTTCCG
AAGGTAACTGGCTTCAGCAGAGCGCAGATACCAAATACTGTCCTTCTAGTGTAGCCGTAGTTAGGCCACC
ACTTCAAGAACTCTGTAGCACCGCCTACATACCTCGCTCTGCTAATCCTGTTACCAGTGGCTGCTGCCAG
TGGCGATAAGTCGTGTCTTACCGGGTTGGACTCAAGACGATAGTTACCGGATAAGGCGCAGCGGTCGGGC
TGAACGGGGGGTTCGTGCACACAGCCCAGCTTGGAGCGAACGACCTACACCGAACTGAGATACCTACAGC
GTGAGCTATGAGAAAGCGCCACGCTTCCCGAAGGGAGAAAGGCGGACAGGTATCCGGTAAGCGGCAGGGT
CGGAACAGGAGAGCGCACGAGGGAGCTTCCAGGGGGAAACGCCTGGTATCTTTATAGTCCTGTCGGGTTT
CGCCACCTCTGACTTGAGCGTCGATTTTTGTGATGCTCGTCAGGGGGGCGGAGCCTATGGAAAAACGCCA
GCAACGCGGCCTTTTTACGGTTCCTGGCCTTTTGCTGGCCTTTTGCTCACATGTTCTTTCCTGCGTTATC
CCCTGATTCTGTGGATAACCGTATTACCGCCTTTGAGTGAGCTGATACCGCTCGCCGCAGCCGAACGACC
GAGCGCAGCGAGTCAGTGAGCGAGGAAGCGGAAGAGCGCCTGATGCGGTATTTTCTCCTTACGCATCTGT
GCGGTATTTCACACCGCAATGGTGCACTCTCAGTACAATCTGCTCTGATGCCGCATAGTTAAGCCAGTAT
ACACTCCGCTATCGCTACGTGACTGGGTCATGGCTGCGCCCCGACACCCGCCAACACCCGCTGACGCGCC
CTGACGGGCTTGTCTGCTCCCGGCATCCGCTTACAGACAAGCTGTGACCGTCTCCGGGAGCTGCATGTGT
CAGAGGTTTTCACCGTCATCACCGAAACGCGCGAGGCAGCTGCGGTAAAGCTCATCAGCGTGGTCGTGAA
GCGATTCACAGATGTCTGCCTGTTCATCCGCGTCCAGCTCGTTGAGTTTCTCCAGAAGCGTTAATGTCTG
GCTTCTGATAAAGCGGGCCATGTTAAGGGCGGTTTTTTCCTGTTTGGTCACTGATGCCTCCGTGTAAGGG
GGATTTCTGTTCATGGGGGTAATGATACCGATGAAACGAGAGAGGATGCTCACGATACGGGTTACTGATG
ATGAACATGCCCGGTTACTGGAACGTTGTGAGGGTAAACAACTGGCGGTATGGATGCGGCGGGACCAGAG
AAAAATCACTCAGGGTCAATGCCAGCGCTTCGTTAATACAGATGTAGGTGTTCCACAGGGTAGCCAGCAG
CATCCTGCGATGCAGATCCGGAACATAATGGTGCAGGGCGCTGACTTCCGCGTTTCCAGACTTTACGAAA
CACGGAAACCGAAGACCATTCATGTTGTTGCTCAGGTCGCAGACGTTTTGCAGCAGCAGTCGCTTCACGT
TCGCTCGCGTATCGGTGATTCATTCTGCTAACCAGTAAGGCAACCCCGCCAGCCTAGCCGGGTCCTCAAC
GACAGGAGCACGATCATGCGCACCCGTGGGGCCGCCATGCCGGCGATAATGGCCTGCTTCTCGCCGAAAC
GTTTGGTGGCGGGACCAGTGACGAAGGCTTGAGCGAGGGCGTGCAAGATTCCGAATACCGCAAGCGACAG
GCCGATCATCGTCGCGCTCCAGCGAAAGCGGTCCTCGCCGAAAATGACCCAGAGCGCTGCCGGCACCTGT
CCTACGAGTTGCATGATAAAGAAGACAGTCATAAGTGCGGCGACGATAGTCATGCCCCGCGCCCACCGGA
AGGAGCTGACTGGGTTGAAGGCTCTCAAGGGCATCGGTCGAGATCCCGGTGCCTAATGAGTGAGCTAACT
TACATTAATTGCGTTGCGCTCACTGCCCGCTTTCCAGTCGGGAAACCTGTCGTGCCAGCTGCATTAATGA
ATCGGCCAACGCGCGGGGAGAGGCGGTTTGCGTATTGGGCGCCAGGGTGGTTTTTCTTTTCACCAGTGAG
ACGGGCAACAGCTGATTGCCCTTCACCGCCTGGCCCTGAGAGAGTTGCAGCAAGCGGTCCACGCTGGTTT
GCCCCAGCAGGCGAAAATCCTGTTTGATGGTGGTTAACGGCGGGATATAACATGAGCTGTCTTCGGTATC
GTCGTATCCCACTACCGAGATATCCGCACCAACGCGCAGCCCGGACTCGGTAATGGCGCGCATTGCGCCC
AGCGCCATCTGATCGTTGGCAACCAGCATCGCAGTGGGAACGATGCCCTCATTCAGCATTTGCATGGTTT
GTTGAAAACCGGACATGGCACTCCAGTCGCCTTCCCGTTCCGCTATCGGCTGAATTTGATTGCGAGTGAG
ATATTTATGCCAGCCAGCCAGACGCAGACGCGCCGAGACAGAACTTAATGGGCCCGCTAACAGCGCGATT
TGCTGGTGACCCAATGCGACCAGATGCTCCACGCCCAGTCGCGTACCGTCTTCATGGGAGAAAATAATAC
TGTTGATGGGTGTCTGGTCAGAGACATCAAGAAATAACGCCGGAACATTAGTGCAGGCAGCTTCCACAGC
AATGGCATCCTGGTCATCCAGCGGATAGTTAATGATCAGCCCACTGACGCGTTGCGCGAGAAGATTGTGC
ACCGCCGCTTTACAGGCTTCGACGCCGCTTCGTTCTACCATCGACACCACCACGCTGGCACCCAGTTGAT
CGGCGCGAGATTTAATCGCCGCGACAATTTGCGACGGCGCGTGCAGGGCCAGACTGGAGGTGGCAACGCC
AATCAGCAACGACTGTTTGCCCGCCAGTTGTTGTGCCACGCGGTTGGGAATGTAATTCAGCTCCGCCATC
GCCGCTTCCACTTTTTCCCGCGTTTTCGCAGAAACGTGGCTGGCCTGGTTCACCACGCGGGAAACGGTCT
GATAAGAGACACCGGCATACTCTGCGACATCGTATAACGTTACTGGTTTCACAT
